>Addgene plasmid #200334 | pSAH60 - [ASELp | gfp | tbb-2 UTR] | addgene full sequence | sequence record 396782 | Addgene NGS Result
AGCATACATTATACGAAGTTATGATATCAAAAATGATTACGCCAAGCTGTAAGTTTAAACATGATCTTAC
TAACTAACTATTCTCATTTAAATTTTCAGAGCTTAAAAATGGCTGAAATCACTCACAACGATGGATACGC
TAATGCCCCTAGAAATGAGAAGTGCATCCTAAACACATCCGATGCATCCCAGACAATTCGTAATTTTCTT
TCTGACTAATGAAGCTGATTAATACGCGTATAGGACTGAACAAATATATTATCTCTGACTTGTTCGTCGA
AGCCCTTCAACAAGTTTGCTCATGATTATGAGCCGCCTGGAATATATCCGAAAACTAATAAAAACTAAAG
AAAACAAGATAGAATATTGTTTTTATAACACTTTTTGTATATATTAAAACCTCAGAAGACTGCCCACTTA
TTCATTTTCATAACTCCTTTCCAAAAAAGAGACCAAAAATGGGGCCCTCTAAGGGCGAAGAATTGTTCAC
GGGAGTAGTCCCAATCTTAGTCGAGCTTGACGGAGGTGAGTTTTATTATCGATTTTCGGGATTTTCTACT
TGTAATTACCTTTTGTTTTTAATAAGTTGCTTTTTTCCAGATGTTAATGGCCACAAGTTTTCCGTGTCTG
GAGAAGGAGAAGGCGACGCTACCTACGGTAAGCTGACCCTGAAGTTCATTTGCACTACTGGCAAGTTACC
AGTACCATGGCCGACCCTGGTGACAACATTTTGCTACGGGGTTCAATGCTTCTCCAGATACCCAGGTAGG
TTTTCAGTTTCAATTTTTGTTGCAACTACCTCAACTCTATGTTTTCAGATCATATGAAAAGACACGACTT
TTTTAAATCCGCCATGCCAGAGGGTTACGTTCAAGAACGTACCATTTTTTTTAAGGACGATGGTAACTAC
AAGACACGTGCGGAGGTTAAATTTGAAGGCGATACTCTCGTGAACCGTATTGAGCTCAAGGTAAATTTTT
CAAGCTTCTAAATTCCAAAATAAACCATTTTAATTTCTTAATTCCAGGGAATCGATTTCAAGGAAGATGG
AAACATTTTGGGCCACAAGCTTGAATATAATTATAATAGTCATAATGTCTACATTATGGCCGACAAACAA
AAAAACGGTATTAAGGTTAACTTCAAGATTCGCCACAATATCGAAGATGGATCTGTCCAACTTGCTGACC
ACTACCAACAAAATACTCCAATTGGAGATGGACCGGTTTTGCTTCCAGATAACCACTACCTTTCCACTCA
GTCTGCCCTCTCTAAGGATCCGAATGAAAAACGTGACCATATGGTTCTTTTGGAGTTCGTTACCGCAGCA
GGAATTACTCACGGAATGGATGAACTGTACAAGCCCGGGTGATGGTCTCTGAGCTATGCAAAATCCTTTC
AAGCATTCCCTTCTTCTCTATCACTCTTCTTTCTTTTTGTCAAAAAATTCTCTCGCTAATTTATTTGCTT
TTTTAATGTTATTATTTTATGACTTTTTATAGTCACTGAAAAGTTTGCATCTGAGTGAAGTGAATGCTAT
CAAAATGTGATTCTGATATCCAGGAAACGGAGAATCTGTGCGGCAATGTCTTATCATTTGAAACGCGCCG
TATCGATGCTGACATCATGCGGCTCCCGTGTTAGTCGAGAAGATGGGTACGGGCCTTTATTCATCCAACA
CTCTACGGCTTCTTCAAGAGCTAGTAGGGCACCCTGTAGTTGGAAAGGGATTATTTCGTATGGCGAGCCC
ATACCGTCTTTCTTGCGGAAGCTTAACACGATAGGAAGTTGGATAGTTTCGAACGATGGTTCCATACGGA
ACGCTGTCTCAAGGATGAGTCTGACGGAGTGTAACTCGAAGGCTAGGTGGAGGCTCAGTGATGATAAGTC
TGCGATGGTGGATGCATGTGTCATGGTCATAGCTGTTTCCTGTGTGAAATTGTTATCCGCTCAGAGGGCA
CAATCCTATTCCGCGCTATCCGACAATCTCCAAGACATTAGGTGGAGTTCAGTTCGGCGTATGGCATATG
TCGCTGGAAAGAACATGTGAGCAAAAGGCCAGCAAAAGGCCAGGAACCGTAAAAAGGCCGCGTTGCTGGC
GTTTTTCCATAGGCTCCGCCCCCCTGACGAGCATCACAAAAATCGACGCTCAAGTCAGAGGTGGCGAAAC
CCGACAGGACTATAAAGATACCAGGCGTTTCCCCCTGGAAGCTCCCTCGTGCGCTCTCCTGTTCCGACCC
TGCCGCTTACCGGATACCTGTCCGCCTTTCTCCCTTCGGGAAGCGTGGCGCTTTCTCATAGCTCACGCTG
TAGGTATCTCAGTTCGGTGTAGGTCGTTCGCTCCAAGCTGGGCTGTGTGCACGAACCCCCCGTTCAGCCC
GACCGCTGCGCCTTATCCGGTAACTATCGTCTTGAGTCCAACCCGGTAAGACACGACTTATCGCCACTGG
CAGCAGCCACTGGTAACAGGATTAGCAGAGCGAGGTATGTAGGCGGTGCTACAGAGTTCTTGAAGTGGTG
GCCTAACTACGGCTACACTAGAAGAACAGTATTTGGTATCTGCGCTCTGCTGAAGCCAGTTACCTTCGGA
AAAAGAGTTGGTAGCTCTTGATCCGGCAAACAAACCACCGCTGGTAGCGGTGGTTTTTTTGTTTGCAAGC
AGCAGATTACGCGCAGAAAAAAAGGATCTCAAGAAGATCCTTTGATCTTTTCTACGGGGTCTGACGCTCT
ATTCAACAAAGCCGCCGTCCCGTCAAGTCAGCGTAAATGGGTAGGGGGCTTCAAATCGTCCTCGTGATAC
CAATTCGGAGCCTGCTTTTTTGTACAAACTTGTTGATAATGGCAATTCAAGGATCTTCACCTAGATCCTT
TTAAATTAAAAATGAAGTTTTAAATCAATCTAAAGTATATATGAGTAAACTTGGTCTGACAGTTACCAAT
GCTTAATCAGTGAGGCACCTATCTCAGCGATCTGTCTATTTCGTTCATCCATAGTTGCCTGACTCCCCGT
CGTGTAGATAACTACGATACGGGAGGGCTTACCATCTGGCCCCAGTGCTGCAATGATACCGCGAGAGCCA
CGCTCACCGGCTCCAGATTTATCAGCAATAAACCAGCCAGCCGGAAGGGCCGAGCGCAGAAGTGGTCCTG
CAACTTTATCCGCCTCCATCCAGTCTATTAATTGTTGCCGGGAAGCTAGAGTAAGTAGTTCGCCAGTTAA
TAGTTTGCGCAACGTTGTTGCCATTGCTACAGGCATCGTGGTGTCACGCTCGTCGTTTGGTATGGCTTCA
TTCAGCTCCGGTTCCCAACGATCAAGGCGAGTTACATGATCCCCCATGTTGTGCAAAAAAGCGGTTAGCT
CCTTCGGTCCTCCGATCGTTGTCAGAAGTAAGTTGGCCGCAGTGTTATCACTCATGGTTATGGCAGCACT
GCATAATTCTCTTACTGTCATGCCATCCGTAAGATGCTTTTCTGTGACTGGTGAGTACTCAACCAAGTCA
TTCTGAGAATAGTGTATGCGGCGACCGAGTTGCTCTTGCCCGGCGTCAATACGGGATAATACCGCGCCAC
ATAGCAGAACTTTAAAAGTGCTCATCATTGGAAAACGTTCTTCGGGGCGAAAACTCTCAAGGATCTTACC
GCTGTTGAGATCCAGTTCGATGTAACCCACTCGTGCACCCAACTGATCTTCAGCATCTTTTACTTTCACC
AGCGTTTCTGGGTGAGCAAAAACAGGAAGGCAAAATGCCGCAAAAAAGGGAATAAGGGCGACACGGAAAT
GTTGAATACTCATACTCTTCCTTTTTCAATATTATTGAAGCATTTATCAGGGTTATTGTCTCATGAGCGG
ATACATATTTGAATGTATTTAGAAAAATAAACAAATAGGGGTTCCGCGCACATTTCCCCGAAAAGTGCCA
GATACCTGAAACAAAACCCATCGTACGGCCAAGGAAGTCTCCAATAACTGTGATCCACCACAAGCGCCAG
GGTTTTCCCAGTCACGACGTTGTAAAACGACGGCCAGTCATGCATAATCCGCACGCATCTGGAATAAGGA
AGTGCCATTCCGCCTGACCTAAGTGCTTTTCGAGATCGCCAAACCGGAGAACGATCAGGAGAATGATGAG
TCGCCACAGGAGTCGGCAAGATACGTGCGTTATAGATTTGCTCCAAACTTTTTGAAACTCAAAACGGTCG
GAGCAACTGTGGAATTCAAAGTAGGAGACATCCCAATCCATCATTTCCGAATGATCGAACGTCACTTCTT
CAAAGATCGCCTTCTGAAGTGTTTTGACTTTGAATTCGGATTCTGTATTCCGAATTCACGAAACAACTGT
GAACATATCTATGAGTTCCCTCAACTCTCTCAACAACTCAGTGAGTCATTATTCTAAAAAGTACAATTCA
AAAGACTAATCTCTTTTTCAGTGGACGACATGATCAACAATCCAAACGAGACTCGTTCTGACAGCTTCTA
TTTCGTCGATAACAAACTCGTCATGCACAACAAAGCCGACTACTCATATGATGCATAAATCTTCATTGTT
GAGTTTATCTTGTTGATTTTTGAATAAATTATCAACTCTTTACTTTTTAATGGGTTATGAAATAAATAAA
CATTGAAAACTGATAAACAACGTTCATCTCTATAACTTCGTAT
Features (pLannotate 1.2.2; 10 found; start..end, strand, type, name):
    468..764     +  CDS            cEGFP (fragment): cEGFP is a basic (constitutively fluorescent) green fluorescent protein published in 2008, derived from Aequorea victoria.
    806..1363    +  CDS            Q80R (fragment): Q80R is a fluorescent protein, derived from Aequorea victoria.
   1386..1555    +  terminator     tbb-2 terminator (fragment): tbb-2; transcription terminator for the C. elegans tubulin beta-2 gene
   2104..2692    -  rep_origin     ori: high-copy-number ColE1/pMB1/pBR322/pUC origin of replication
   2809..2833    -  protein_bind   attB1: mutant version of attB; recombination site for the Gateway® BP reaction BP Clonase™
   2933..3793    -  CDS            AmpR: β-lactamase; bla; confers resistance to ampicillin, carbenicillin, and related antibiotics
   3794..3898    -  promoter       AmpR promoter: bla
   3985..4028    -  CDS            lacZα (fragment): LacZα fragment of β-galactosidase; lacZ fragment
   4083..4535    +  CDS            unc-119 (fragment): UN119_CAEEL - Experimental evidence at protein level: Swiss-Prot protein existence level 1. Myristoyl-binding protein that acts as a cargo adapter: specifically binds the myristoyl moiety of a subset of N-terminally myristoylated proteins and is required for their localization. Plays a key role in ciliary membrane localization of proteins. Required for the establishment or function of the nervous system. From Caenorhabditis elegans.
   4652..22      +  protein_bind   loxP (across the origin): Cre-mediated recombination occurs in the 8-bp core sequence (GCATACAT). Cre recombinase
