[The description below was written by a language model from this plasmid's Addgene catalogue record and pLannotate feature annotations shown in this document.]
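Description:
pSAH60 is a C. elegans expression plasmid built on the Twist Amp High backbone, a high-copy synthetic-gene vector. It is propagated in E. coli through a ColE1/pUC-type origin and selected with ampicillin via the β-lactamase gene and its native promoter. It belongs to a set of modular "BioPart" constructs, each pairing a cell-specific promoter with a fluorescent reporter and a 3′ UTR.

The payload is a three-part cassette, [ASELp | gfp | tbb-2 UTR]. The promoter is taken from the gcy-6 gene and is intended to restrict expression to the ASEL neuron. It is not annotated in the feature table but presumably occupies the unannotated region upstream of the GFP coding sequence. GFP is detected as two adjacent Aequorea victoria-derived fragments separated by a short gap. This would be consistent with an intron-interrupted, worm-adapted gfp, although the record does not say so explicitly. The reporter is followed by the tubulin β-2 (tbb-2) 3′ UTR/terminator, a commonly used permissive 3′ end for worm transgenes.

The automated annotation also picks up a partial unc-119 coding fragment, a loxP site spanning the sequence origin, an attB1-like site and a short lacZα remnant. The record does not explain these. The unc-119 fragment and loxP site may relate to the stated compatibility with MosTI single-copy insertion, but that is an inference.

According to the depositor, the plasmid can be used to mark ASEL neurons with GFP. It can also serve as a scaffold for cell-specific expression of transgenes as N- or C-terminal GFP fusions or untagged, delivered either as single-copy MosTI insertions or as arrays.
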