Addgene plasmid #200334: pSAH60 - [ASELp | gfp | tbb-2 UTR]
Purpose: gfp BioPart for ASEL neurons. (1) Mark neurons or (2) cell-specific expression of transgenes (N or C-terminal fusions, or untagged). Compatible with single-copy insertion (MosTI) or arrays.
Depositing lab: Christian Froekjaer-Jensen. Depositing organization: King Abdullah University of Science and Technology (KAUST).
Backbone
  Vector backbone: Twist Amp High
  Backbone manufacturer: Twist Biosciences
  Vector type: Worm Expression
Growth in bacteria
  Bacterial resistance: Ampicillin, 100 μg/mL
  Growth temperature: 37°C
  Growth strain: DH5alpha
  Copy number: High Copy
Gene/Insert
  Gene/Insert name: [ASELp | gfp | tbb-2 UTR]
  Species: C. elegans (nematode)
  Promoter: WBGene00001533, gcy-6
  Cloning method: Restriction Enzyme; 5′ cloning site Unknown (unknown if destroyed)
Terms and licenses: Academic/Nonprofit Terms; Industry Terms: Not Available to Industry
Depositor comments: See www.wormbuilder.org/BioParts for more information.
How to cite: pSAH60 - [ASELp | gfp | tbb-2 UTR] was a gift from Christian Froekjaer-Jensen (Addgene plasmid # 200334 ; http://n2t.net/addgene:200334 ; RRID:Addgene_200334)
